Addgene plasmid #203760: pGWB560-NADK2
Purpose: For Agrobacterium transformation. tagRFP fused Arabidopsis thaliana NAD KINASE2 (NADK2) under the control of the cauliflower mosaic virus (CaMV) 35S promoter.
Depositing lab: Yutaka Kodama. Depositing organization: Utsunomiya University. Publication: Bilirubin is produced nonenzymatically in plants to maintain chloroplast redox status. Ishikawa K, Xie X, Osaki Y, Miyawaki A, Numata K, Kodama Y. Sci Adv. 2023 Jun 9;9(23):eadh4787. doi: 10.1126/sciadv.adh4787. Epub 2023 Jun 7. PubMed 37285441.
Backbone
  Vector backbone: pGWB560
  Total vector size (bp): 14083
  Vector type: Bacterial Expression, Plant Expression
  Selectable markers: Hygromycin
Growth in bacteria
  Bacterial resistance: Spectinomycin, 50 μg/mL
  Growth temperature: 37°C
  Growth strain: DH5alpha
  Copy number: Unknown
Gene/Insert
  Gene/Insert name: NAD KINASE2
  Species: A. thaliana (mustard weed)
  Insert size (bp): 2997
Terms and licenses: Academic/Nonprofit Terms; Industry Terms: Not Available to Industry
How to cite: pGWB560-NADK2 was a gift from Yutaka Kodama (Addgene plasmid # 203760 ; http://n2t.net/addgene:203760 ; RRID:Addgene_203760)
