[The description below was written by a language model from this plasmid's Addgene catalogue record and pLannotate feature annotations shown in this document.]
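Description:
pGWB560-NADK2 is a binary T-DNA vector built on the Gateway-compatible pGWB560 backbone and intended for Agrobacterium-mediated plant transformation. It expresses Arabidopsis thaliana NAD KINASE2 (NADK2) fused to the red fluorescent protein TagRFP. The plasmid is about 14 kb (the catalogue lists 14,083 bp, while the sequenced record is 14,040 nt). It carries two replication systems: a ColE1/pMB1-type origin with the pBR322 bom region for propagation in E. coli, and the pVS1 oriV with its RepA replication and StaA stability genes for maintenance in Agrobacterium. Bacterial selection is by spectinomycin, conferred by the aadA (SmR) gene located outside the T-DNA.

Between the nopaline-type right and left border repeats lie two plant expression units. In the first, the CaMV 35S promoter drives the NADK2 coding sequence, which is flanked by attB1 and attB2 sites. These sites are the scars of the Gateway recombination that placed the gene in the destination vector. TagRFP follows directly downstream of attB2, so the tag sits at the C-terminus of NADK2, and the unit ends with a NOS terminator. The second unit runs in the opposite orientation and consists of a NOS promoter, the hygromycin phosphotransferase gene and a NOS terminator, allowing hygromycin selection of transformed plant cells. Residual lacZα, lac promoter/operator and Tn5 transposase fragments are leftovers of the backbone's construction.

The annotation describes NADK2 as involved in chlorophyll synthesis and in protecting chloroplasts against oxidative damage. Strong constitutive expression of the fluorescent fusion is suited to imaging the protein's subcellular localisation, or to overexpressing it, in plants. The associated study concerns chloroplast redox status.
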