Features (pLannotate 1.2.2; 27 found; start..end, strand, type, name):
     54..78      -  misc_feature   RB T-DNA repeat: right border repeat from nopaline C58 T-DNA
    144..298     -  CDS            lacZα (fragment): LacZα fragment of β-galactosidase; lacZ fragment
    301..321     -  misc_feature   MCS (fragment): pUC18/19 multiple cloning site
    812..1153    +  promoter       CaMV 35S promoter: strong constitutive promoter from cauliflower mosaic virus
   1179..1203    +  protein_bind   attB1: mutant version of attB; recombination site for the Gateway® BP reaction BP Clonase™
   1227..4181    +  CDS            NADK2: NADK2_ARATH - Experimental evidence at protein level: Swiss-Prot protein existence level 1. Involved in chlorophyll synthesis and chloroplast protection against oxidative damage. From Arabidopsis thaliana (Mouse-ear cress).
   4192..4216    -  protein_bind   attB2: mutant version of attB; recombination site for the Gateway® BP reaction BP Clonase™
   4227..4940    +  CDS            TagRFP: monomeric derivative of red fluorescent protein from Entacmaea quadricolor (Merzlyak et al., 2007) mammalian codon-optimized
   4962..5214    +  terminator     NOS terminator: nopaline synthase terminator and poly(A) signal
   5269..5291    -  protein_bind   lac operator (fragment): The lac repressor binds to the lac operator to inhibit transcription in E. coli. This inhibition can be relieved by adding lactose or isopropyl-β-D-thiogalactopyranoside (IPTG). lac repressor encoded by lacI
   5295..5325    -  promoter       lac promoter: promoter for the E. coli lac operon
   5340..5361    -  protein_bind   CAP binding site: CAP binding activates transcription in the presence of cAMP. E. coli catabolite activator protein
   5397..5649    -  terminator     NOS terminator: nopaline synthase terminator and poly(A) signal
   5800..6825    -  CDS            HygR: aminoglycoside phosphotransferase from E. coli; aph(4)-Ia; confers resistance to hygromycin
   6877..7056    -  promoter       NOS promoter: nopaline synthase promoter
   7136..7465    -  CDS            tnpA (fragment): TN5P_ECOLX - Also known as tnp. Experimental evidence at protein level: Swiss-Prot protein existence level 1. Mediates transposition of transposon Tn5 by a 'cut and paste' mechanism. First, the monomeric transposase binds the 19 bp inverted DNA repeats flanking the transposon. Then, dimerization of the DNA- bound transposase creates a synaptic DNA complex. After nicking of the first DNA strand, excision of the transposon proceeds through a series of intermediates. The transposase then mediates the insertion of the transposon at a new site by strand transfer. The activity of the wild- type tran
   7562..7586    -  misc_feature   LB T-DNA repeat: left border repeat from nopaline C58 T-DNA
   7845..7868    +  promoter       Pc promoter (fragment): intI1 (promoter lies within the coding sequence); class 1 integron promoter
   8044..8100    +  CDS            GmR (fragment): gentamycin acetyltransferase; aacC1; confers resistance to gentamycin
   8111..8898    +  CDS            SmR (fragment): aminoglycoside adenylyltransferase (Murphy, 1985); aadA; confers resistance to spectinomycin and streptomycin
   9144..9732    +  rep_origin     ori: high-copy-number ColE1/pMB1/pBR322/pUC origin of replication
   9918..10058   -  misc_feature   bom: basis of mobility region from pBR322
  10160..10199   -  CDS            rop (fragment): Rop protein, which maintains plasmids at low copy number; rop
  10402..10596   -  rep_origin     pVS1 oriV: origin of replication for the Pseudomonas plasmid pVS1 (Heeb et al., 2000)
  10662..11735   -  CDS            pVS1 RepA: replication protein from the Pseudomonas plasmid pVS1 (Heeb et al., 2000)
  12164..12793   -  CDS            pVS1 StaA: stability protein from the Pseudomonas plasmid pVS1 (Heeb et al., 2000)
  13353..13754   -  CDS            Y4CG_SINFN (fragment): Protein inferred from homology: Swiss-Prot protein existence level 3. From Sinorhizobium fredii (strain NBRC 101917 / NGR234).
>Addgene plasmid #203760 | pGWB560-NADK2 | addgene full sequence | sequence record 404962 | Addgene NGS Result
TTTCACGCCCTTTTAAATATCCGATTATTCTAATAAACGCTCTTTTCTCTTAGGTTTACCCGCCAATATA
TCCTGTCAAACACTGATAGTTTAAACTGAAGGCGGGAAACGACAATCTGATCCAAGCTCAAGCTGCTCTA
GCATTCGCCATTCAGGCTGCGCAACTGTTGGGAAGGGCGATCGGTGCGGGCCTCTTCGCTATTACGCCAG
CTGGCGAAAGGGGGATGTGCTGCAAGGCGATTAAGTTGGGTAACGCCAGGGTTTTCCCAGTCACGACGTT
GTAAAACGACGGCCAGTGCCAAGCTTGCATGCCTGCAGGTCCCCAGATTAGCCTTTTCAATTTCAGAAAG
AATGCTAACCCACAGATGGTTAGAGAGGCTTACGCAGCAGGTCTCATCAAGACGATCTACCCGAGCAATA
ATCTCCAGGAAATCAAATACCTTCCCAAGAAGGTTAAAGATGCAGTCAAAAGATTCAGGACTAACTGCAT
CAAGAACACAGAGAAAGATATATTTCTCAAGATCAGAAGTACTATTCCAGTATGGACGATTCAAGGCTTG
CTTCACAAACCAAGGCAAGTAATAGAGATTGGAGTCTCTAAAAAGGTAGTTCCCACTGAATCAAAGGCCA
TGGAGTCAAAGATTCAAATAGAGGACCTAACAGAACTCGCCGTAAAGACTGGCGAACAGTTCATACAGAG
TCTCTTACGACTCAATGACAAGAAGAAAATCTTCGTCAACATGGTGGAGCACGACACACTTGTCTACTCC
AAAAATATCAAAGATACAGTCTCAGAAGACCAAAGGGCAATTGAGACTTTTCAACAAAGGGTAATATCCG
GAAACCTCCTCGGATTCCATTGCCCAGCTATCTGTCACTTTATTGTGAAGATAGTGGAAAAGGAAGGTGG
CTCCTACAAATGCCATCATTGCGATAAAGGAAAGGCCATCGTTGAAGATGCCTCTGCCGACAGTGGTCCC
AAAGATGGACCCCCACCCACGAGGAGCATCGTGGAAAAAGAAGACGTTCCAACCACGTCTTCAAAGCAAG
TGGATTGATGTGATATCTCCACTGACGTAAGGGATGACGCACAATCCCACTATCCTTCGCAAGACCCTTC
CTCTATATAAGGAAGTTCATTTCATTTGGAGAGAACACGGGGGACTCTAGAGTTATCAACAAGTTTGTAC
AAAAAAGCAGGCTTTAAAGGAACCAATTCAGTCGACATGTTCCTATGCTTTTGCCCTTGCCACGTACCTA
TCATGAGTCGCCTTTCTCCGGCCACCGGAATCTCTTCCCGCCTCCGCTTCTCCATTGGTTTGAGTTCCGA
TGGACGATTAATTCCCTTCGGATTCCGGTTTCGGAGAAACGATGTCCCGTTTAAACGCCGCTTGAGATTT
GTGATCAGAGCGCAGCTCTCTGAAGCTTTTTCTCCCGATTTAGGTTTGGATTCTCAGGCTGTGAAATCCC
GCGATACATCAAACTTGCCTTGGATTGGTCCAGTTCCAGGGGACATTGCTGAGGTTGAGGCGTATTGTAG
AATTTTTAGATCAGCTGAGCGACTACATGGAGCGTTGATGGAGACACTATGCAACCCTGTGACTGGTGAA
TGTCGAGTACCGTATGATTTCTCACCGGAGGAAAAACCATTGTTGGAGGACAAAATAGTATCAGTGCTTG
GTTGTATATTATCTCTTTTAAACAAAGGAAGGAAAGAAATTCTCTCTGGGAGGTCATCTTCTATGAATTC
ATTTAATTTGGATGATGTTGGGGTTGCAGAGGAGTCGCTTCCACCACTTGCTGTTTTCAGGGGTGAAATG
AAACGGTGTTGTGAAAGCTTACACATTGCTCTTGAGAATTATCTGACGCCGGATGATGAGAGAAGTGGAA
TTGTTTGGAGGAAATTACAGAAGCTTAAAAATGTCTGCTACGACGCTGGTTTTCCACGCAGTGATAACTA
TCCTTGTCAAACACTTTTTGCGAATTGGGACCCTATTTACTCGTCAAATACGAAAGAGGATATTGATTCC
TACGAGTCTGAGATTGCATTTTGGAGGGGAGGACAGGTAACCCAAGAAGGATTGAAGTGGTTGATAGAAA
ACGGATTTAAAACAATTGTTGACCTGAGAGCTGAAATCGTTAAGGATACATTCTACCAGACGGCACTTGA
TGATGCAATTTCCCTTGGGAAAATTACAGTGGTGCAAATTCCAATTGATGTCAGGATGGCTCCTAAAGCT
GAGCAGGTCGAGCTGTTTGCTTCTATTGTATCAGATAGCAGCAAAAGACCGATATATGTTCACAGTAAAG
AAGGTGTTTGGAGAACTTCTGCGATGGTTTCTAGGTGGAAGCAGTACATGACACGACCGATCACGAAAGA
AATTCCAGTTTCAGAAGAGTCAAAGCGTCGGGAGGTTTCTGAAACTAAGCTTGGATCAAATGCTGTAGTA
TCTGGTAAGGGTGTACCTGATGAGCAGACTGATAAAGTCTCTGAAATCAATGAGGTTGATAGTAGATCTG
CTTCAAGCCAGAGCAAGGAATCTGGAAGGTTTGAGGGAGATACATCTGCATCAGAATTTAATATGGTGAG
CGATCCTCTTAAATCTCAAGTTCCACCAGGCAATATTTTTTCAAGAAAAGAAATGTCTAAATTCCTGAAG
AGCAAAAGTATTGCTCCTGCTGGTTATCTTACTAATCCGTCCAAAATATTGGGAACAGTGCCAACTCCAC
AATTTTCATATACTGGTGTGACAAACGGAAATCAGATTGTTGATAAAGATTCGATAAGAAGACTTGCGGA
GACAGGAAACTCCAATGGGACCCTTCTACCTACAAGTTCTCAAAGTTTAGATTTTGGCAACGGGAAGTTT
TCAAATGGAAATGTGCATGCGTCTGATAACACCAACAAAAGTATATCGGACAACAGGGGAAATGGCTTCT
CTGCAGCCCCTATTGCTGTGCCTCCTAGTGATAACTTAAGTCGCGCTGTAGGATCCCATTCGGTTCGAGA
GTCTCAGACTCAGAGAAATAATAGTGGTTCCTCCTCGGATTCCAGTGATGATGAAGCTGGAGCTATTGAG
GGAAATATGTGTGCTTCTGCCACTGGTGTAGTAAGGGTGCAGTCGAGAAAGAAAGCAGAGATGTTCTTAG
TCCGAACTGATGGAGTGTCTTGTACAAGGGAAAAGGTGACAGAATCCTCTCTGGCCTTCACACATCCAAG
TACTCAACAGCAGATGCTTCTTTGGAAAACTACCCCAAAAACTGTCTTACTGCTGAAGAAGCTCGGGCAA
GAACTGATGGAGGAAGCTAAAGAGGCTGCCTCTTTCTTGTATCACCAAGAGAATATGAATGTTCTGGTTG
AACCTGAGGTGCATGATGTATTTGCCAGGATTCCAGGGTTTGGCTTTGTCCAGACCTTCTACATTCAGGA
CACGAGCGATCTCCATGAAAGGGTTGATTTTGTGGCATGCTTAGGGGGGGATGGGGTGATATTACATGCA
TCAAACTTGTTCAAAGGAGCCGTCCCTCCCGTTGTTTCATTTAATCTGGGGTCTCTTGGATTTCTCACTT
CACATCCATTTGAGGACTTCAGGCAAGACCTCAAACGAGTCATCCATGGGAATAACACGCTAGATGGGGT
TTATATAACTCTTCGAATGCGTCTTCGTTGCGAAATCTATCGTAAAGGCAAAGCAATGCCTGGTAAAGTG
TTTGATGTTCTGAACGAGATTGTTGTTGATCGAGGATCCAACCCATACCTTTCTAAGATCGAATGTTATG
AGCACGACCGTCTTATCACGAAGGTACAAGGCGATGGAGTTATAGTAGCCACTCCTACAGGAAGTACTGC
TTATTCTACAGCAGCAGGAGGTTCCATGGTGCATCCAAACGTTCCTTGCATGCTGTTCACTCCAATCTGC
CCACATTCCCTGTCGTTCAGACCAGTTATACTTCCAGATTCTGCAAAACTCGAGTTAAAGATTCCAGATG
ATGCTCGAAGCAATGCATGGGTTTCGTTTGATGGAAAGAGAAGACAACAACTTTCAAGGGGAGATTCGGT
GAGAATATACATGAGCCAACATCCACTCCCAACTGTCAACAAATCTGATCAAACCGGTGATTGGTTTAGA
AGCTTAATCCGTTGCTTAAACTGGAACGAGCGTCTTGATCAAAAGGCTCTCGGATATCTAGACCCAGCTT
TCTTGTACAAAGTGGTTGATAACAGCATGGTGTCTAAGGGCGAAGAGCTGATTAAGGAGAACATGCACAT
GAAGCTGTACATGGAGGGCACCGTGAACAACCACCACTTCAAGTGCACATCCGAGGGCGAAGGCAAGCCC
TACGAGGGCACCCAGACCATGAGAATCAAGGTGGTCGAGGGCGGCCCTCTCCCCTTCGCCTTCGACATCC
TGGCTACCAGCTTCATGTACGGCAGCAGAACCTTCATCAACCACACCCAGGGCATCCCCGACTTCTTTAA
GCAGTCCTTCCCTGAGGGCTTCACATGGGAGAGAGTCACCACATACGAAGACGGGGGCGTGCTGACCGCT
ACCCAGGACACCAGCCTCCAGGACGGCTGCCTCATCTACAACGTCAAGATCAGAGGGGTGAACTTCCCAT
CCAACGGCCCTGTGATGCAGAAGAAAACACTCGGCTGGGAGGCCAACACCGAGATGCTGTACCCCGCTGA
CGGCGGCCTGGAAGGCAGAAGCGACATGGCCCTGAAGCTCGTGGGCGGGGGCCACCTGATCTGCAACTTC
AAGACCACATACAGATCCAAGAAACCCGCTAAGAACCTCAAGATGCCCGGCGTCTACTATGTGGACCACA
GACTGGAAAGAATCAAGGAGGCCGACAAAGAGACCTACGTCGAGCAGCACGAGGTGGCTGTGGCCAGATA
CTGCGACCTCCCTAGCAAACTGGGGCACAAACTTAATTGAGCTTAGAGCTCGAATTTCCCCGATCGTTCA
AACATTTGGCAATAAAGTTTCTTAAGATTGAATCCTGTTGCCGGTCTTGCGATGATTATCATATAATTTC
TGTTGAATTACGTTAAGCATGTAATAATTAACATGTAATGCATGACGTTATTTATGAGATGGGTTTTTAT
GATTAGAGTCCCGCAATTATACATTTAATACGCGATAGAAAACAAAATATAGCGCGCAAACTAGGATAAA
TTATCGCGCGCGGTGTCATCTATGTTACTAGATCGGGAATTGGTTCCGGAACCAATTCGTAATCATGTCA
TAGCTGTTTCCTGTGTGAAATTGTTATCCGCTCACAATTCCACACAACATACGAGCCGGAAGCATAAAGT
GTAAAGCCTGGGGTGCCTAATGAGTGAGCTAACTCACATTAGGCTGAATTAGGCGCGCCTATTTCTATTA
ATTCCCGATCTAGTAACATAGATGACACCGCGCGCGATAATTTATCCTAGTTTGCGCGCTATATTTTGTT
TTCTATCGCGTATTAAATGTATAATTGCGGGACTCTAATCATAAAAACCCATCTCATAAATAACGTCATG
CATTACATGTTAATTATTACATGCTTAACGTAATTCAACAGAAATTATATGATAATCATCGCAAGACCGG
CAACAGGATTCAATCTTAAGAAACTTTATTGCCAAATGTTTGAACGATCGGGGAAATTCGGGGGATCGAT
CCCGCGAACTGTGGACGAGAACTGTGCCACCAAGCGTAAGGCCGTTCTCTCGCATTTGCCTTGCTAGGCT
CGCGCGAGTTGCTGGCTGAGGCGTTCTCGAAATCAGCTCTTGTTCGGTCGGCATCTACTCTATTCCTTTG
CCCTCGGACGAGTGCTGGGGCGTCGGTTTCCACTATCGGCGAGTACTTCTACACAGCCATCGGTCCAGAC
GGCCGCGCTTCTGCGGGCGATTTGTGTACGCCCGACAGTCCCGGCTCCGGATCGGACGATTGCGTCGCAT
CGACCCTGCGCCCAAGCTGCATCATCGAAATTGCCGTCAACCAAGCTCTGATAGAGTTGGTCAAGACCAA
TGCGGAGCATATACGCCCGGAGCCGCGGCGATCCTGCAAGCTCCGGATGCCTCCGCTCGAAGTAGCGCGT
CTGCTGCTCCATACAAGCCAACCACGGCCTCCAGAAGAAGATGTTGGCGACCTCGTATTGGGAATCCCCG
AACATCGCCTCGCTCCAGTCAATGACCGCTGTTATGCGGCCATTGTCCGTCAGGACATTGTTGGAGCCGA
AATCCGCGTGCACGAGGTGCCGGACTTCGGGGCAGTCCTCGGCCCAAAGCATCAGCTCATCGAGAGCCTG
CGCGACGGACGCACTGACGGTGTCGTCCATCACAGTTTGCCAGTGATACACATGGGGATCAGCAATCGCG
CATATGAAATCACGCCATGTAGTGTATTGACCGATTCCTTGCGGTCCGAATGGGCCGAACCCGCTCGTCT
GGCTAAGATCGGCCGCAGCGATCGCATCCATGGCCTCCGCGACCGGCTGCAGAACAGCGGGCAGTTCGGT
TTCAGGCAGGTCTTGCAACGTGACACCCTGTGCACGGCGGGAGATGCAATAGGTCAGGCTCTCGCTGAAT
GCCCCAATGTCAAGCACTTCCGGAATCGGGAGCGCGGCCGATGCAAAGTGCCGATAAACATAACGATCTT
TGTAGAAACCATCGGCGCAGCTATTTACCCGCAGGACATATCCACGCCCTCCTACATCGAAGCTGAAAGC
ACGAGATTCTTCGCCCTCCGAGAGCTGCATCAGGTCGGAGACGCTGTCGAACTTTTCGATCAGAAACTTC
TCGACAGACGTCGCGGTGAGTTCAGGCTTTTTCATATCTTATTGCCCCCCGGGATCAGATCTGGATTGAG
AGTGAATATGAGACTCTAATTGGATACCGAGGGGAATTTATGGAACGTCAGTGGAGCATTTTTGACAAGA
AATATTTGCTAGCTGATAGTGACCTTAGGCGACTTTTGAACGCGCAATAATGGTTTCTGACGTATGTGCT
TAGCTCATTAAACTCCAGAAACCCGCGGCTGAGTGGCTCCTTCAACGTTGCGGTTCTGTCAGTTCCAAAC
GTAAAACGGCTTGTCCCGCGTCATCGGCGGGGGTCATAACGTGACTCCCTTAATTCTCCGCTCATGATCT
TGATCCCCTGCGCCATCAGATCCTTGGCGGCAAGAAAGCCATCCAGTTTACTTTGCAGGGCTTCCCAACC
TTACCAGAGGGCGCCCCAGCTGGCAATTCCGGTTCGCTTGCTGTCCATAAAACCGCCCAGTCTAGCTATC
GCCATGTAAGCCCACTGCAAGCTACCTGCTTTCTCTTTGCGCTTGCGTTTTCCCTTGTCCAGATAGCCCA
GTAGCTGACATTCATCCGGGGTCAGCACCGTTTCTGCGGACTGGCTTTCTACGTGTTCCGCTTCCTTTAG
CAGCCCTTGCGCCCTGAGTGCTTGCGGCAGCGTGAAGCTGATCCGTCGAGATTAATAGAAATAAATTCAG
CCTAATTCGGCGTTAATTCAGTACATTAAAAACGTCCGCAATGTGTTATTAAGTTGTCTAAGCGTCAATT
TGTTTACACCACAATATATCCTGCCACCAGCCAGCCAACAGCTCCCCGACCGGCAGCTCGGCACAAAATC
ACCACTCGATACAGGCAGCCCATCAGTCCGGGACGGCGTCAGCGGGAGAGCCGTTGTAAGGCGGCAGACT
TTGCTCATGTTACCGATGCTATTCGGAAGAACGGCAACTAAGCTGCCGGGTTTGAAACACGGATGATCTC
GCGGAGGGTAGCATGTTGATTGTAACGATGACAGAGCGTTGCTGCCTGTGATCAATTCGGGCACGAACCC
AGTGGACATAAGCCTGTTCGGTTCGTAAGCTGTAATGCAAGTAGCGTATGCGCTCACGCAACTGGTCCAG
AACCTTGACCGAACGCAGCGGTGGTAACGGCGCAGTGGCGGTTTTCATGGCTTGTTATGACTGTTTTTTT
GGGGTACAGTCTATGCCTCGGGCATCCAAGCAGCAAGCGCGTTACGCCGTGGGTCGATGTTTGATGTTAT
GGAGCAGCAACGATGTTACGCAGCAGGGCAGTCGCCCTAAAACAAAGTTAAACATCATGGGGGAAGCGGT
GATCGCCGAAGTATCGACTCAACTATCAGAGGTAGTTGGCGTCATCGAGCGCCATCTCGAACCGACGTTG
CTGGCCGTACATTTGTACGGCTCCGCAGTGGATGGCGGCCTGAAGCCACACAGTGATATTGATTTGCTGG
TTACGGTGACCGTAAGGCTTGATGAAACAACGCGGCGAGCTTTGATCAACGACCTTTTGGAAACTTCGGC
TTCCCCTGGAGAGAGCGAGATTCTCCGCGCTGTAGAAGTCACCATTGTTGTGCACGACGACATCATTCCG
TGGCGTTATCCAGCTAAGCGCGAACTGCAATTTGGAGAATGGCAGCGCAATGACATTCTTGCAGGTATCT
TCGAGCCAGCCACGATCGACATTGATCTGGCTATCTTGCTGACAAAAGCAAGAGAACATAGCGTTGCCTT
GGTAGGTCCAGCGGCGGAGGAACTCTTTGATCCGGTTCCTGAACAGGATCTATTTGAGGCGCTAAATGAA
ACCTTAACGCTATGGAACTCGCCGCCCGACTGGGCTGGCGATGAGCGAAATGTAGTGCTTACGTTGTCCC
GCATTTGGTACAGCGCAGTAACCGGCAAAATCGCGCCGAAGGATGTCGCTGCCGACTGGGCAATGGAGCG
CCTGCCGGCCCAGTATCAGCCCGTCATACTTGAAGCTAGACAGGCTTATCTTGGACAAGAAGAAGATCGC
TTGGCCTCGCGCGCAGATCAGTTGGAAGAATTTGTCCACTACGTGAAAGGCGAGATCACCAAGGTAGTCG
GCAAATAATGTCTAGCTAGAAATTCGTTCAAGCCGACGCCGCTTCGCGGCGCGGCTTAACTCAAGCGTTA
GATGCACTAAGCACATAATTGCTCACAGCCAAACTATCAGGTCAAGTCTGCTTTTATTATTTTTAAGCGT
GCATAATAAGCCCTACACAAATTGGGAGATATATCATGCATGACCAAAATCCCTTAACGTGAGTTTTCGT
TCCACTGAGCGTCAGACCCCGTAGAAAAGATCAAAGGATCTTCTTGAGATCCTTTTTTTCTGCGCGTAAT
CTGCTGCTTGCAAACAAAAAAACCACCGCTACCAGCGGTGGTTTGTTTGCCGGATCAAGAGCTACCAACT
CTTTTTCCGAAGGTAACTGGCTTCAGCAGAGCGCAGATACCAAATACTGTCCTTCTAGTGTAGCCGTAGT
TAGGCCACCACTTCAAGAACTCTGTAGCACCGCCTACATACCTCGCTCTGCTAATCCTGTTACCAGTGGC
TGCTGCCAGTGGCGATAAGTCGTGTCTTACCGGGTTGGACTCAAGACGATAGTTACCGGATAAGGCGCAG
CGGTCGGGCTGAACGGGGGGTTCGTGCACACAGCCCAGCTTGGAGCGAACGACCTACACCGAACTGAGAT
ACCTACAGCGTGAGCTATGAGAAAGCGCCACGCTTCCCGAAGGGAGAAAGGCGGACAGGTATCCGGTAAG
CGGCAGGGTCGGAACAGGAGAGCGCACGAGGGAGCTTCCAGGGGGAAACGCCTGGTATCTTTATAGTCCT
GTCGGGTTTCGCCACCTCTGACTTGAGCGTCGATTTTTGTGATGCTCGTCAGGGGGGCGGAGCCTATGGA
AAAACGCCAGCAACGCGGCCTTTTTACGGTTCCTGGCCTTTTGCTGGCCTTTTGCTCACATGTTCTTTCC
TGCGTTATCCCCTGATTCTGTGGATAACCGTATTACCGCCTTTGAGTGAGCTGATACCGCTCGCCGCAGC
CGAACGACCGAGCGCAGCGAGTCAGTGAGCGAGGAAGCGGAAGAGCGCCTGATGCGGTATTTTCTCCTTA
CGCATCTGTGCGGTATTTCACACCGCATATGGTGCACTCTCAGTACAATCTGCTCTGATGCCGCATAGTT
AAGCCAGTATACACTCCGCTATCGCTACGTGACTGGGTCATGGCTGCGCCCCGACACCCGCCAACACCCG
CTGACGCGCCCTGACGGGCTTGTCTGCTCCCGGCATCCGCTTACAGACAAGCTGTGACCGTCTCCGGGAG
CTGCATGTGTCAGAGGTTTTCACCGTCATCACCGAAACGCGCGAGGCAGGGTGCCTTGATGTGGGCGCCG
GCGGTCGAGTGGCGACGGCGCGGCTTGTCCGCGCCCTGGTAGATTGCCTGGCCGTAGGCCAGCCATTTTT
GAGCGGCCAGCGGCCGCGATAGGCCGACGCGAAGCGGCGGGGCGTAGGGAGCGCAGCGACCGAAGGGTAG
GCGCTTTTTGCAGCTCTTCGGCTGTGCGCTGGCCAGACAGTTATGCACAGGCCAGGCGGGTTTTAAGAGT
TTTAATAAGTTTTAAAGAGTTTTAGGCGGAAAAATCGCCTTTTTTCTCTTTTATATCAGTCACTTACATG
TGTGACCGGTTCCCAATGTACGGCTTTGGGTTCCCAATGTACGGGTTCCGGTTCCCAATGTACGGCTTTG
GGTTCCCAATGTACGTGCTATCCACAGGAAAGAGACCTTTTCGACCTTTTTCCCCTGCTAGGGCAATTTG
CCCTAGCATCTGCTCCGTACATTAGGAACCGGCGGATGCTTCGCCCTCGATCAGGTTGCGGTAGCGCATG
ACTAGGATCGGGCCAGCCTGCCCCGCCTCCTCCTTCAAATCGTACTCCGGCAGGTCATTTGACCCGATCA
GCTTGCGCACGGTGAAACAGAACTTCTTGAACTCTCCGGCGCTGCCACTGCGTTCGTAGATCGTCTTGAA
CAACCATCTGGCTTCTGCCTTGCCTGCGGCGCGGCGTGCCAGGCGGTAGAGAAAACGGCCGATGCCGGGA
TCGATCAAAAAGTAATCGGGGTGAACCGTCAGCACGTCCGGGTTCTTGCCTTCTGTGATCTCGCGGTACA
TCCAATCAGCTAGCTCGATCTCGATGTACTCCGGCCGCCCGGTTTCGCTCTTTACGATCTTGTAGCGGCT
AATCAAGGCTTCACCCTCGGATACCGTCACCAGGCGGCCGTTCTTGGCCTTCTTCGTACGCTGCATGGCA
ACGTGCGTGGTGTTTAACCGAATGCAGGTTTCTACCAGGTCGTCTTTCTGCTTTCCGCCATCGGCTCGCC
GGCAGAACTTGAGTACGTCCGCAACGTGTGGACGGAACACGCGGCCGGGCTTGTCTCCCTTCCCTTCCCG
GTATCGGTTCATGGATTCGGTTAGATGGGAAACCGCCATCAGTACCAGGTCGTAATCCCACACACTGGCC
ATGCCGGCCGGCCCTGCGGAAACCTCTACGTGCCCGTCTGGAAGCTCGTAGCGGATCACCTCGCCAGCTC
GTCGGTCACGCTTCGACAGACGGAAAACGGCCACGTCCATGATGCTGCGACTATCGCGGGTGCCCACGTC
ATAGAGCATCGGAACGAAAAAATCTGGTTGCTCGTCGCCCTTGGGCGGCTTCCTAATCGACGGCGCACCG
GCTGCCGGCGGTTGCCGGGATTCTTTGCGGATTCGATCAGCGGCCGCTTGCCACGATTCACCGGGGCGTG
CTTCTGCCTCGATGCGTTGCCGCTGGGCGGCCTGCGCGGCCTTCAACTTCTCCACCAGGTCATCACCCAG
CGCCGCGCCGATTTGTACCGGGCCGGATGGTTTGCGACCGCTCACGCCGATTCCTCGGGCTTGGGGGTTC
CAGTGCCATTGCAGGGCCGGCAGACAACCCAGCCGCTTACGCCTGGCCAACCGCCCGTTCCTCCACACAT
GGGGCATTCCACGGCGTCGGTGCCTGGTTGTTCTTGATTTTCCATGCCGCCTCCTTTAGCCGCTAAAATT
CATCTACTCATTTATTCATTTGCTCATTTACTCTGGTAGCTGCGCGATGTATTCAGATAGCAGCTCGGTA
ATGGTCTTGCCTTGGCGTACCGCGTACATCTTCAGCTTGGTGTGATCCTCCGCCGGCAACTGAAAGTTGA
CCCGCTTCATGGCTGGCGTGTCTGCCAGGCTGGCCAACGTTGCAGCCTTGCTGCTGCGTGCGCTCGGACG
GCCGGCACTTAGCGTGTTTGTGCTTTTGCTCATTTTCTCTTTACCTCATTAACTCAAATGAGTTTTGATT
TAATTTCAGCGGCCAGCGCCTGGACCTCGCGGGCAGCGTCGCCCTCGGGTTCTGATTCAAGAACGGTTGT
GCCGGCGGCGGCAGTGCCTGGGTAGCTCACGCGCTGCGTGATACGGGACTCAAGAATGGGCAGCTCGTAC
CCGGCCAGCGCCTCGGCAACCTCACCGCCGATGCGCGTGCCTTTGATCGCCCGCGACACGACAAAGGCCG
CTTGTAGCCTTCCATCCGTGACCTCAATGCGCTGCTTAACCAGCTCCACCAGGTCGGCGGTGGCCCATAT
GTCGTAAGGGCTTGGCTGCACCGGAATCAGCACGAAGTCGGCTGCCTTGATCGCGGACACAGCCAAGTCC
GCCGCCTGGGGCGCTCCGTCGATCACTACGAAGTCGCGCCGGCCGATGGCCTTCACGTCGCGGTCAATCG
TCGGGCGGTCGATGCCGACAACGGTTAGCGGTTGATCTTCCCGCACGGCCGCCCAATCGCGGGCACTGCC
CTGGGGATCGGAATCGACTAACAGAACATCGGCCCCGGCGAGTTGCAGGGCGCGGGCTAGATGGGTTGCG
ATGGTCGTCTTGCCTGACCCGCCTTTCTGGTTAAGTACAGCGATAACCTTCATGCGTTCCCCTTGCGTAT
TTGTTTATTTACTCATCGCATCATATACGCAGCGACCGCATGACGCAAGCTGTTTTACTCAAATACACAT
CACCTTTTTAGACGGCGGCGCTCGGTTTCTTCAGCGGCCAAGCTGGCCGGCCAGGCCGCCAGCTTGGCAT
CAGACAAACCGGCCAGGATTTCATGCAGCCGCACGGTTGAGACGTGCGCGGGCGGCTCGAACACGTACCC
GGCCGCGATCATCTCCGCCTCGATCTCTTCGGTAATGAAAAACGGTTCGTCCTGGCCGTCCTGGTGCGGT
TTCATGCTTGTTCCTCTTGGCGTTCATTCTCGGCGGCCGCCAGGGCGTCGGCCTCGGTCAATGCGTCCTC
ACGGAAGGCACCGCGCCGCCTGGCCTCGGTGGGCGTCACTTCCTCGCTGCGCTCAAGTGCGCGGTACAGG
GTCGAGCGATGCACGCCAAGCAGTGCAGCCGCCTCTTTCACGGTGCGGCCTTCCTGGTCGATCAGCTCGC
GGGCGTGCGCGATCTGTGCCGGGGTGAGGGTAGGGCGGGGGCCAAACTTCACGCCTCGGGCCTTGGCGGC
CTCGCGCCCGCTCCGGGTGCGGTCGATGATTAGGGAACGCTCGAACTCGGCAATGCCGGCGAACACGGTC
AACACCATGCGGCCGGCCGGCGTGGTGGTGTCGGCCCACGGCTCTGCCAGGCTACGCAGGCCCGCGCCGG
CCTCCTGGATGCGCTCGGCAATGTCCAGTAGGTCGCGGGTGCTGCGGGCCAGGCGGTCTAGCCTGGTCAC
TGTCACAACGTCGCCAGGGCGTAGGTGGTCAAGCATCCTGGCCAGCTCCGGGCGGTCGCGCCTGGTGCCG
GTGATCTTCTCGGAAAACAGCTTGGTGCAGCCGGCCGCGTGCAGTTCGGCCCGTTGGTTGGTCAAGTCCT
GGTCGTCGGTGCTGACGCGGGCATAGCCCAGCAGGCCAGCGGCGGCGCTCTTGTTCATGGCGTAATGTCT
CCGGTTCTAGTCGCAAGTATTCTACTTTATGCGACTAAAACACGCGACAAGAAAACGCCAGGAAAAGGGC
AGGGCGGCAGCCTGTCGCGTAACTTAGGACTTGTGCGACATGTCGTTTTCAGAAGACGGCTGCACTGAAC
GTCAGAAGCCGACTGCACTATAGCAGCGGAGGGGTTGGATCAAAGTACTTTGATCCCGAGGGGAACCCTG
TGGTTGGCATGCACATACAAATGGACGAACGGATAAACCT
